Addgene plasmid #113356: rs795-minor
Purpose: evaluate FOXA1 DIV motif enhancer activity in SNP rs7957274 minor allele (C)
Depositing lab: Ralf Jauch. Depositing organization: Guangzhou Institute of Biomedicine and Health (GIBH), Chinese Academy of Sciences. Publication: DNA-mediated dimerization on a compact sequence signature controls enhancer engagement and regulation by FOXA1. Wang X, Srivastava Y, Jankowski A, Malik V, Wei Y, Del Rosario RC, Cojocaru V, Prabhakar S, Jauch R. Nucleic Acids Res. 2018 Jun 20;46(11):5470-5486. doi: 10.1093/nar/gky259. PubMed 29669022.
Backbone
  Vector backbone: pGL4-TK
  Backbone manufacturer: Promega
  Vector type: Luciferase
Growth in bacteria
  Bacterial resistance: Ampicillin, 100 μg/mL
  Growth temperature: 37°C
  Growth strain: DH5alpha
  Copy number: High Copy
Gene/Insert
  Gene/Insert name: rs7957274 minor allele
  Species: H. sapiens (human)
  Cloning method: Restriction Enzyme; 5′ cloning site KpnI (unknown if destroyed); 3′ cloning site EcoRV (unknown if destroyed)
Terms and licenses: Academic/Nonprofit Terms; Industry Terms: Not Available to Industry
How to cite: rs795-minor was a gift from Ralf Jauch (Addgene plasmid # 113356 ; http://n2t.net/addgene:113356 ; RRID:Addgene_113356)
