[The description below was written by a language model from this plasmid's Addgene catalogue record and pLannotate feature annotations shown in this document.]
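Description:
rs795-minor is a firefly luciferase reporter plasmid built on the pGL4-TK backbone (Promega) for testing enhancer activity in transfected mammalian cells. It is propagated in E. coli as a high-copy plasmid through a ColE1/pUC-type origin and is selected with ampicillin via the β-lactamase gene. The annotated sequence is 5,461 nt and contains no mammalian selection marker, which fits transient reporter assays.

The reporter unit consists of the herpes simplex virus thymidine kinase promoter driving the synthetic luc2 firefly luciferase coding sequence, terminated by the SV40 polyadenylation signal. The TK promoter supplies a modest basal level of transcription that a linked regulatory element can raise or lower. Upstream of the cloning region sit a synthetic poly(A) signal and the RNA polymerase II pause site from the human α2 globin gene. These are standard pGL4 elements that block read-through transcription from the backbone so that luciferase output reflects the inserted element.

The insert is a human genomic fragment carrying SNP rs7957274 in its minor (C) allele form, cloned between KpnI and EcoRV. On the circular map it lies between the pause site and the TK promoter. The annotation tool labels part of this interval as an SLCO1B1 fragment, suggesting that the cloned sequence derives from that locus, though the record does not state this or give the insert's exact boundaries. The short large T antigen and TcR fragment calls appear to be backbone remnants rather than functional genes.

The stated purpose is to evaluate enhancer activity of a FOXA1 DIV motif in the context of this allele. The name implies comparison with a major-allele counterpart.
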