Features (pLannotate 1.2.2; 11 found; start..end, strand, type, name):
      1..752     +  promoter       HSV TK promoter: herpes simplex virus thymidine kinase promoter
    788..2440    +  CDS            luciferase: firefly luciferase synthetic luc2 version of the luciferase gene
   2484..2605    -  polyA_signal   SV40 poly(A) signal: SV40 polyadenylation signal
   2628..2696    -  CDS            large T antigen (fragment): large T antigen from SV40 (simian virus 40)
   2712..2844    +  CDS            TcR (fragment): tetracycline efflux protein; tet; confers resistance to tetracycline
   3024..3612    -  rep_origin     ori: high-copy-number ColE1/pMB1/pBR322/pUC origin of replication
   3812..4672    -  CDS            AmpR: β-lactamase confers resistance to ampicillin, carbenicillin, and related antibiotics
   4673..4714    -  promoter       AmpR promoter (fragment): bla
   4777..4825    +  polyA_signal   poly(A) signal: synthetic polyadenylation signal
   4839..4930    +  misc_feature   pause site: RNA polymerase II transcriptional pause signal from the human α2 globin gene
   4955..5044    +  CDS            SLCO1B1 (fragment): SO1B1_HUMAN - Also known as LST1, OATP1B1, OATP2, OATPC, SLC21A6. Experimental evidence at protein level: Swiss-Prot protein existence level 1. Mediates the Na(+)-independent uptake of organic anions such as pravastatin, taurocholate, methotrexate, dehydroepiandrosterone sulfate, 17-beta-glucuronosyl estradiol, estrone sulfate, prostaglandin E2, thromboxane B2, leukotriene C3, leukotriene E4, thyroxine and triiodothyronine. Involved in the clearance of bile acids and organic anions from the liver. From Homo sapiens (Human).
>Addgene plasmid #113356 | rs795-minor | addgene full sequence | sequence record 220999 | Addgene NGS Result
AATGAGTCTTCGGACCTCGCGGGGGCCGCTTAAGCGGTGGTTAGGGTTTGTCTGACGCGGGGGGAGGGGG
AAGGAACGAAACACTCTCATTCGGAGGCGGCTCGGGGTTTGGTCTTGGTGGCCACGGGCACGCAGAAGAG
CGCCGCGATCCTCTTAAGCACCCCCCCGCCCTCCGTGGAGGCGGGGGTTTGGTCGGCGGGTGGTAACTGG
CGGGCCGCTGACTCGGGCGGGTCGCGCGCCCCAGAGTGTGACCTTTTCGGTCTGCTCGCAGACCCCCGGG
CGGCGCCGCCGCGGCGGCGACGGGCTCGCTGGGTCCTAGGCTCCATGGGGACCGTATACGTGGACAGGCT
CTGGAGCATCCGCACGACTGCGGTGATATTACCGGAGACCTTCTGCGGGACGAGCCGGGTCACGCGGCTG
ACGCGGAGCGTCCGTTGGGCGACAAACACCAGGACGGGGCACAGGTACACTATCTTGTCACCCGGAGGCG
CGAGGGACTGCAGGAGCTTCAGGGAGTGGCGCAGCTGCTTCATCCCCGTGGCCCGTTGCTCGCGTTTGCT
GGCGGTGTCCCCGGAAGAAATATATTTGCATGTCTTTAGTTCTATGATGACACAAACCCCGCCCAGCGTC
TTGTCATTGGCGAATTCGAACACGCAGATGCAGTCGGGGCGGCGCGGTCCCAGGTCCACTTCGCATATTA
AGGTGACGCGTGTGGCCTCGAACACCGAGCGACCCTGCAGCGACCCGCTTAAAAGCTTGGCAATCCGGTA
CTGTTGGTAAAGCCACCATGGAAGATGCCAAAAACATTAAGAAGGGCCCAGCGCCATTCTACCCACTCGA
AGACGGGACCGCCGGCGAGCAGCTGCACAAAGCCATGAAGCGCTACGCCCTGGTGCCCGGCACCATCGCC
TTTACCGACGCACATATCGAGGTGGACATTACCTACGCCGAGTACTTCGAGATGAGCGTTCGGCTGGCAG
AAGCTATGAAGCGCTATGGGCTGAATACAAACCATCGGATCGTGGTGTGCAGCGAGAATAGCTTGCAGTT
CTTCATGCCCGTGTTGGGTGCCCTGTTCATCGGTGTGGCTGTGGCCCCAGCTAACGACATCTACAACGAG
CGCGAGCTGCTGAACAGCATGGGCATCAGCCAGCCCACCGTCGTATTCGTGAGCAAGAAAGGGCTGCAAA
AGATCCTCAACGTGCAAAAGAAGCTACCGATCATACAAAAGATCATCATCATGGATAGCAAGACCGACTA
CCAGGGCTTCCAAAGCATGTACACCTTCGTGACTTCCCATTTGCCACCCGGCTTCAACGAGTACGACTTC
GTGCCCGAGAGCTTCGACCGGGACAAAACCATCGCCCTGATCATGAACAGTAGTGGCAGTACCGGATTGC
CCAAGGGCGTAGCCCTACCGCACCGCACCGCTTGTGTCCGATTCAGTCATGCCCGCGACCCCATCTTCGG
CAACCAGATCATCCCCGACACCGCTATCCTCAGCGTGGTGCCATTTCACCACGGCTTCGGCATGTTCACC
ACGCTGGGCTACTTGATCTGCGGCTTTCGGGTCGTGCTCATGTACCGCTTCGAGGAGGAGCTATTCTTGC
GCAGCTTGCAAGACTATAAGATTCAATCTGCCCTGCTGGTGCCCACACTATTTAGCTTCTTCGCTAAGAG
CACTCTCATCGACAAGTACGACCTAAGCAACTTGCACGAGATCGCCAGCGGCGGGGCGCCGCTCAGCAAG
GAGGTAGGTGAGGCCGTGGCCAAACGCTTCCACCTACCAGGCATCCGCCAGGGCTACGGCCTGACAGAAA
CAACCAGCGCCATTCTGATCACCCCCGAAGGGGACGACAAGCCTGGCGCAGTAGGCAAGGTGGTGCCCTT
CTTCGAGGCTAAGGTGGTGGACTTGGACACCGGTAAGACACTGGGTGTGAACCAGCGCGGCGAGCTGTGC
GTCCGTGGCCCCATGATCATGAGCGGCTACGTTAACAACCCCGAGGCTACAAACGCTCTCATCGACAAGG
ACGGCTGGCTGCACAGCGGCGACATCGCCTACTGGGACGAGGACGAGCACTTCTTCATCGTGGACCGGCT
GAAGAGCCTGATCAAATACAAGGGCTACCAGGTAGCCCCAGCCGAACTGGAGAGCATCCTGCTGCAACAC
CCCAACATCTTCGACGCCGGGGTCGCCGGCCTGCCCGACGACGATGCCGGCGAGCTGCCCGCCGCAGTCG
TCGTGCTGGAACACGGTAAAACCATGACCGAGAAGGAGATCGTGGACTATGTGGCCAGCCAGGTTACAAC
CGCCAAGAAGCTGCGCGGTGGTGTTGTGTTCGTGGACGAGGTGCCTAAAGGACTGACCGGCAAGTTGGAC
GCCCGCAAGATCCGCGAGATTCTCATTAAGGCCAAGAAGGGCGGCAAGATCGCCGTGTAATAATTCTAGA
GTCGGGGCGGCCGGCCGCTTCGAGCAGACATGATAAGATACATTGATGAGTTTGGACAAACCACAACTAG
AATGCAGTGAAAAAAATGCTTTATTTGTGAAATTTGTGATGCTATTGCTTTATTTGTAACCATTATAAGC
TGCAATAAACAAGTTAACAACAACAATTGCATTCATTTTATGTTTCAGGTTCAGGGGGAGGTGTGGGAGG
TTTTTTAAAGCAAGTAAAACCTCTACAAATGTGGTAAAATCGATAAGGATCCGTCGACCGATGCCCTTGA
GAGCCTTCAACCCAGTCAGCTCCTTCCGGTGGGCGCGGGGCATGACTATCGTCGCCGCACTTATGACTGT
CTTCTTTATCATGCAACTCGTAGGACAGGTGCCGGCAGCGCTCTTCCGCTTCCTCGCTCACTGACTCGCT
GCGCTCGGTCGTTCGGCTGCGGCGAGCGGTATCAGCTCACTCAAAGGCGGTAATACGGTTATCCACAGAA
TCAGGGGATAACGCAGGAAAGAACATGTGAGCAAAAGGCCAGCAAAAGGCCAGGAACCGTAAAAAGGCCG
CGTTGCTGGCGTTTTTCCATAGGCTCCGCCCCCCTGACGAGCATCACAAAAATCGACGCTCAAGTCAGAG
GTGGCGAAACCCGACAGGACTATAAAGATACCAGGCGTTTCCCCCTGGAAGCTCCCTCGTGCGCTCTCCT
GTTCCGACCCTGCCGCTTACCGGATACCTGTCCGCCTTTCTCCCTTCGGGAAGCGTGGCGCTTTCTCATA
GCTCACGCTGTAGGTATCTCAGTTCGGTGTAGGTCGTTCGCTCCAAGCTGGGCTGTGTGCACGAACCCCC
CGTTCAGCCCGACCGCTGCGCCTTATCCGGTAACTATCGTCTTGAGTCCAACCCGGTAAGACACGACTTA
TCGCCACTGGCAGCAGCCACTGGTAACAGGATTAGCAGAGCGAGGTATGTAGGCGGTGCTACAGAGTTCT
TGAAGTGGTGGCCTAACTACGGCTACACTAGAAGAACAGTATTTGGTATCTGCGCTCTGCTGAAGCCAGT
TACCTTCGGAAAAAGAGTTGGTAGCTCTTGATCCGGCAAACAAACCACCGCTGGTAGCGGTGGTTTTTTT
GTTTGCAAGCAGCAGATTACGCGCAGAAAAAAAGGATCTCAAGAAGATCCTTTGATCTTTTCTACGGGGT
CTGACGCTCAGTGGAACGAAAACTCACGTTAAGGGATTTTGGTCATGAGATTATCAAAAAGGATCTTCAC
CTAGATCCTTTTAAATTAAAAATGAAGTTTTAAATCAATCTAAAGTATATATGAGTAAACTTGGTCTGAC
AGCGGCCGCAAATGCTAAACCACTGCAGTGGTTACCAGTGCTTGATCAGTGAGGCACCGATCTCAGCGAT
CTGCCTATTTCGTTCGTCCATAGTGGCCTGACTCCCCGTCGTGTAGATCACTACGATTCGTGAGGGCTTA
CCATCAGGCCCCAGCGCAGCAATGATGCCGCGAGAGCCGCGTTCACCGGCCCCCGATTTGTCAGCAATGA
ACCAGCCAGCAGGGAGGGCCGAGCGAAGAAGTGGTCCTGCTACTTTGTCCGCCTCCATCCAGTCTATGAG
CTGCTGTCGTGATGCTAGAGTAAGAAGTTCGCCAGTGAGTAGTTTCCGAAGAGTTGTGGCCATTGCTACT
GGCATCGTGGTATCACGCTCGTCGTTCGGTATGGCTTCGTTCAACTCTGGTTCCCAGCGGTCAAGCCGGG
TCACATGATCACCCATATTATGAAGAAATGCAGTCAGCTCCTTAGGGCCTCCGATCGTTGTCAGAAGTAA
GTTGGCCGCGGTGTTGTCGCTCATGGTAATGGCAGCACTACACAATTCTCTTACCGTCATGCCATCCGTA
AGATGCTTTTCCGTGACCGGCGAGTACTCAACCAAGTCGTTTTGTGAGTAGTGTATACGGCGACCAAGCT
GCTCTTGCCCGGCGTCTATACGGGACAACACCGCGCCACATAGCAGTACTTTGAAAGTGCTCATCATCGG
GAATCGTTCTTCGGGGCGGAAAGACTCAAGGATCTTGCCGCTATTGAGATCCAGTTCGATATAGCCCACT
CTTGCACCCAGTTGATCTTCAGCATCTTTTACTTTCACCAGCGTTTCGGGGTGTGCAAAAACAGGCAAGC
AAAATGCCGCAAAGAAGGGAATGAGTGCGACACGAAAATGTTGGATGCTCATACTCGTCCTTTTTCAATA
TTATTGAAGCATTTATCAGGGTTACTAGTACGTCTCTCAAGGATAAGTAAGTAATATTAAGGTACGGGAG
GTATTGGACAGGCCGCAATAAAATATCTTTATTTTCATTACATCTGTGTGTTGGTTTTTTGTGTGAATCG
ATAGTACTAACATACGCTCTCCATCAAAACAAAACGAAACAAAACAAACTAGCAAAATAGGCTGTCCCCA
GTGCAAGTGCAGGTGCCAGAACATTTCTCTGGCCTAACTGGCCGGTACCCCGTGGAAACAAATGATGAAA
AGGATCAAACAGCTAATTTGACCAATCAAGGAAAAAATATTACCAAAAATGTGACTGGTAAGTATTTAAC
ATTCATTGTCAATTTGGAGTTGTTAATCTCAATGAAAAGGAAGAATGAGTATTCCAAAATAATAAAGCAT
ACCCAACTCATCTGGAGTTGGCTTTCTTTTGCACTAAATTTAGATAAATTATTTTTCTAAAACTCCTATT
AAAGTTAACATATATGTCTTGAGCACATAACAAGTGGAAGAGAATTAGGTTTGTACTTTTTAGCAGGGAG
AAACCAACAAAAGTTTACAAACATCCATTTTTTATGAGCCAAATAGTAAACATTAATTTTAGTATTATAT
GGTCTAAACTGGGAGAGTTCAAAGAATTATAATATTTCATTCCTTCATTTATTCAACAAGTAGTACCAGG
AACTGTACTATGCCCTGGTAATAAAACATTACCTCTATTTTTCAAGAACCTAGTGGGTGATGCTGAGATT
A
