>Addgene plasmid #113356 | rs795-minor | depositor partial sequence | sequence record 221001 | minor
ATAGTAAAC
